Addgene plasmid #179780: pJH2437
Purpose: Prgef-1 NLF-1 unc-54 3' UTR C.elegans pan-neural expression of NLF
Depositing lab: Mei Zhen. Depositing organization: Sinai Health System. Publication: NLF-1 delivers a sodium leak channel to regulate neuronal excitability and modulate rhythmic locomotion. Xie L, Gao S, Alcaire SM, Aoyagi K, Wang Y, Griffin JK, Stagljar I, Nagamatsu S, Zhen M. Neuron. 2013 Mar 20;77(6):1069-82. doi: 10.1016/j.neuron.2013.01.018. PubMed 23522043.
Backbone
  Vector backbone: pBSK
  Backbone manufacturer: stratagene
  Backbone size w/o insert (bp): 7378
  Total vector size (bp): 8757
  Vector type: Worm Expression
Growth in bacteria
  Bacterial resistance: Ampicillin, 100 μg/mL
  Growth temperature: 37°C
  Growth strain: DH5alpha
  Copy number: High Copy
Gene/Insert
  Gene/Insert name: NLF-1
  Species: C. elegans (nematode)
  Insert size (bp): 1379
  Entrez Gene: nlf-1 (a.k.a. CELE_F55A4.2)
  Promoter: Prgef-1
  Tag / fusion protein: no
  Cloning method: Restriction Enzyme; 5′ cloning site BamHI (not destroyed); 3′ cloning site KpnI (not destroyed)
  Sequencing primers: 5′ ATGCGGCCTCGCA; 3′ CGAGATGGCGATCT
Terms and licenses: Academic/Nonprofit Terms; Industry Terms: Not Available to Industry
How to cite: pJH2437 was a gift from Mei Zhen (Addgene plasmid # 179780 ; http://n2t.net/addgene:179780 ; RRID:Addgene_179780)
