[The description below was written by a language model from this plasmid's Addgene catalogue record and pLannotate feature annotations shown in this document.]
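Description:
pJH2437 is a worm expression plasmid built on a pBluescript-type (pBSK) backbone for pan-neuronal expression of NLF-1 in Caenorhabditis elegans. In bacteria it is propagated as a high-copy plasmid from a ColE1/pUC-type origin and selected with ampicillin through the β-lactamase (AmpR) gene and its native promoter. The annotated sequence also shows typical cloning-vector remnants: the lac promoter, operator and CAP binding site, fragments of lacI and lacZα, an M13 phage origin for single-stranded DNA production, and short bom and rop fragments. None of these contribute to expression in the worm.

The payload is a roughly 1.4 kb C. elegans nlf-1 insert, untagged, cloned between BamHI and KpnI sites that remain intact. It sits downstream of the rgef-1 promoter (Prgef-1), widely used to drive transcription throughout the nervous system, and upstream of the unc-54 3' UTR, a standard worm terminator and polyadenylation region that supports mRNA processing and stability. The automated feature table does not label the promoter, the nlf-1 coding region or the 3' UTR, leaving a large stretch unannotated. The one C. elegans hit is a short aex-5 fragment; the record does not explain it, though aex-5 neighbours unc-54 in the genome, so it may have come in with the 3' UTR segment. The sequenced record is also about ten bases shorter than the catalogued total size.

According to the associated publication, NLF-1 delivers a sodium leak channel that regulates neuronal excitability and rhythmic locomotion. A construct like this is suited to making transgenic worms that express NLF-1 across neurons, for example to test whether it acts in the nervous system, although the record does not spell out the specific experiments.
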