Features (pLannotate 1.2.2; 13 found; start..end, strand, type, name):
    415..507     +  CDS            lacI (fragment): lac repressor; lacI; The lac repressor binds to the lac operator to inhibit transcription in E. coli. This inhibition can be relieved by adding lactose or isopropyl-β-D-thiogalactopyranoside (IPTG).
    520..541     +  protein_bind   CAP binding site: CAP binding activates transcription in the presence of cAMP. E. coli catabolite activator protein
    556..586     +  promoter       lac promoter: promoter for the E. coli lac operon
    594..610     +  protein_bind   lac operator: The lac repressor binds to the lac operator to inhibit transcription in E. coli. This inhibition can be relieved by adding lactose or isopropyl-β-D-thiogalactopyranoside (IPTG). lac repressor encoded by lacI
   6000..6152    +  CDS            aex-5 (fragment): AEX5_CAEEL - Also known as kpc-3 From Caenorhabditis elegans.
   6288..6442    +  CDS            lacZα (fragment): LacZα fragment of β-galactosidase; lacZ fragment
   6448..6499    -  misc_feature   bom (fragment): basis of mobility region from pBR322
   6518..6898    +  rep_origin     M13 ori (sequence partly withheld): M13 bacteriophage origin of replication; arrow indicates direction of (+) strand synthesis
   6974..7023    -  misc_feature   bom (fragment): basis of mobility region from pBR322
   7125..7160    -  CDS            rop (fragment): Rop protein, which maintains plasmids at low copy number; rop
   7255..7359    +  promoter       AmpR promoter: bla
   7360..8220    +  CDS            AmpR: β-lactamase; bla; confers resistance to ampicillin, carbenicillin, and related antibiotics
   8391..232     +  rep_origin     ori (across the origin): high-copy-number ColE1/pMB1/pBR322/pUC origin of replication
>Addgene plasmid #179780 | pJH2437 | addgene full sequence | sequence record 355752 | Addgene NGS Result
GACCTACACCGAACTGAGATACCTACAGCGTGAGCTATGAGAAAGCGCCACGCTTCCCGAAGGGAGAAAG
GCGGACAGGTATCCGGTAAGCGGCAGGGTCGGAACAGGAGAGCGCACGAGGGAGCTTCCAGGGGGAAACG
CCTGGTATCTTTATAGTCCTGTCGGGTTTCGCCACCTCTGACTTGAGCGTCGATTTTTGTGATGCTCGTC
AGGGGGGCGGAGCCTATGGAAAAACGCCAGCAACGCGGCCTTTTTACGGTTCCTGGCCTTTTGCTGGCCT
TTTGCTCACATGTTCTTTCCTGCGTTATCCCCTGATTCTGTGGATAACCGTATTACCGCCTTTGAGTGAG
CTGATACCGCTCGCCGCAGCCGAACGACCGAGCGCAGCGAGTCAGTGAGCGAGGAAGCGGAAGAGCGCCC
AATACGCAAACCGCCTCTCCCCGCGCGTTGGCCGATTCATTAATGCAGCTGGCACGACAGGTTTCCCGAC
TGGAAAGCGGGCAGTGAGCGCAACGCAATTAATGTGAGTTAGCTCACTCATTAGGCACCCCAGGCTTTAC
ACTTTATGCTTCCGGCTCGTATGTTGTGTGGAATTGTGAGCGGATAACAATTTCACACAGGAAACAGCTA
TGACATGATTACGAATTCGAATGGCCATGGGACGTCGACGCTTGCATGCCTGCAGCGTTTCCGATACCCC
CTTATATCAGCACACATTCAGTCATCATACCACAAAATGTTGTGATAGTGATAGGCAAAACTACCGTATT
TCCTCTATTAATCTTGCATGCAAGACTAATTTTCGATTAACCCGTAGGGGTGCAAGACTAATAGAGACTG
CAAGACTATTAGAGGCTGAAATACTAATTTTCGTATGCTCAATAATTTTGGAAATTGGCCTATTTTTTGT
AGAAACTTGATACCGTTTAAACAAGGAAAAATACACACTTTTTAATATTTCATCAATAATTTGAACGATT
TTGTGATTTTAAGTTCAATTTGCCCAAAAAAAGACAATTTTTCTGACGTTACCGCAAAGTAATGCTGGTC
AGGCAAAAAGAGCGGTGCAAAAATATAAGAGACTGCAATACTAATAGAGGAAATACGGTAATTGAATTTT
AGTGAAACTTGCGACAGTTTTCCTCATTTTTTTGTTATTCCGGCATACGAGTGTGGCATACGAGTGAGGT
CATCTTTTGTTTCTTCCGTTTCTTCATCGCTTTTGAAAAAAAATGTTGAAGAAAACTTCGTAGCCGATAG
CCGGATAATGTTTGGCACGGCGTTCCAACATATATCATTGGAAATTTTTTAAGATTTTTGCGAAAAATCA
CATTCTTCACGATGAGAACACGTTATTGAAGGAATATAAATCAAGAATAACATATAGTTATATTTCTCTA
TTACTTTAACGTTAAATATGAGCAAATTTGAGCATTTTGATTGCGATGAAAAGCAGAATCGAGTCAACTG
AAATCCGTTCAAAAACCTAAGCTCGGTTCGCCCGAAAGTCGATTTTTCCAATAGCCGAACAGCACTGCTT
CTTTATTTTCCAGGTATTTTTGGGGTGTAAGAATTATATCTTCTTTGTTTGGGTATTTACGTTTCCGAAT
TCCCTTTCTTGATCTGTCGCTATTTTTCAGAAACCAGAACAGTTTATCCTTTTTCATGAGAACCTGAATA
GCTCAAAAACCCGTTTAATTTCTTTTCATCATCTCATTTGAAACTTTCCTAGTCTTCTTAATGATTTCCA
GGCTCCTCCTACATTTGTATCTCAAGATGCATACACTTTATTTCCGCTCCAATTCGAATCATCTACTTCT
CTTTTTTCTTCAACTTTCTACTTTTTTCCATTCTTTTCTTTCAAATGTTCGACGTCTTCAAGTGACTGCT
CTTCATTCTCCTCATTTTTCTCGAATTTCATTCTTGTCTCTTTTTTGCTCAAAAATGGAAAATGAAAGTG
ACGTGAGATTTGGACGGCGGGACACGGGGGCAGTAGAAGCAGCAAAAAGGAGAGAAAGAGGACACAAATA
AGAAGAACGAATTCAAAAATAAGCGGAGAGGAGCTATTTCCGTCAATTCTACCTCCCCAATCTTCATCAA
TTCGGCTCAATTGAATGACGTCACAGGGAGATAAACCGTTTGGATGAGCGCCGTCCATCACTGACGCCAT
CCCGTTTGGGACAAGAAAAGAGAAAAAAGAGCACAAAGTTTTTGGTGACGGATCTTGTCAATCATATGAA
AGTTGTTCTGATTGATTGTCAGTTTTTTTCCTACTTTTTTGGATTCTATCCACTTCTGAACTTTTGACAA
GTTTCAAACTTTCTGAATCATTTTCTATGCATTTTCCTGGAATTCTTTTTATGTAAAATATGAAATAGAA
TGTTTTTGAATTCAAGTTCTGCTTTTTTCTTCTTTTCTGTTCTGTTCGGGCTTGGGTATGCTTTTTTTAA
AAATTATTTTGCACATCGACCAATAAGTGCGCAACTTATAAAATTAATTTATTTTTGTTAATTTTTGAAA
TACTTGTATTGCTTTAAGTGATCTGACCTCGCCCTGAGCTTTCCACGTAGTTATCAAATACAAATCCTCC
AAGGGTAACGTACCTATATTACTGATCTTTATAATAACTTTATCACCTGTCCAGTTCCAGAGGAATTCTG
TTAAGCTTATAGGCACAGAAGGAGTCATTTCTGCTGGTTTTTAATGATCCAAATCTTTATTTCAAGTAAA
AAACTGAACACTTGCGAATAAAACTATCAGATTAACCATTCACCAAAAATGTGTTTGAATCTAAAACTTT
CTCAGTATTCCAAATATAGAAATAAATAACCACGACATTGCTAAAATCTGTCTGAATTGTGTACTCCTTA
CCGTGAAGTAATAATGGATATAATGAATCGTTTGAAATGAATGATCAGCACATTTTTGGTGAAAGATCAC
AAATAAGGAATAAGCGTCGGAAAATAAAACGATTATTTCGGATCAAAAATTTGTTGAAGATCATATACAC
TCGAGACCAAGATTATTCTAGACAATTTTCAAATTGGCTTCTTTGTTTGCAAATCTTCATAATAATCTGT
GAAGTTTGGAAATTTGAATTTTTAATCTTTTTTCATAGATTATAGTTTTTATTTCTTTGCAAAACTATAT
TAAAAACCGATGCATTGTTTTAGGGAAATTAATGAGCCTTTTGTTCAACACTAAAAACAATAAAATTAAA
ATTTTGGCTTCATCATTTGACCTTTTTTAAGTTCGAAAACTTTTCTCGTATTTCTGAACCGCCAATTTTT
TCACACATCTCTAGACTTTTGGTGCCCGTTCCAGAAAGTTAAGTAATTGCTATTCTAAGAAAGTTCTCAA
CATTGTTTTTTAGTTCTGATTGAATTCTGATGTTCCAGGAATATATTTTAAATTTAATATTCTTTGCACT
ATTTCTATACTAACTAAATAATAAATAGTCTAAGTATGTTCAATGAGAACAAAAAAGCTCTATCTATATT
TTTCTATCCTATTTCATTTATATCCTTTTCATTTTGAACTCACCAGCTTCTCTTCTTCTTCTTGTCCATA
TACTTCTTAAAAGTCTCGAACTTCTCTCTCTCACTCTCCATCAATTTCTTTATGGCTACCGCTTGCGCTC
TGCCGCTTCCGAAGAAAGAAGGCGTTGGCAGAGCTCTCAATTCTATTTTTTCTCGCCGTAGGCTATCGAT
TTCTCAGCTTCTCTTCTCTCTTCCTCACTCCACCACCACCACTTCGGGCTTCTTCTTTTCTTCATTTTCG
TCTTCTTCTTCATCCTCTTCTTTTTTTTTCAGTTCCCCCTCACTCCTCCCCTTATATGCGCGTGCGAGAG
GGGTGCAAAAGCAGCGCGCATCCGAGAATTGAAACGAGAAAACGGAGACGCAGCAGCAGTTCGTCCTCAG
AAAAATAGCCAGTAAAAAGAGAAAAAGATAGAGAGAGACCTATCGCATTTTATTTTCAAATTGCAATTCC
TGCAATTCATGTGTGCGTGTGCCCATTTTCAATTCTTCCCGTTATTTTTCAGACCATTACCAACGTTCTT
TCTAGATCTTGAGACAATCTTCCTTCTGCTCAATCGTTCGTCGTGAAGACGGCATCGACGACGACGACGA
TCAGCAGTAAAGGATCCTTATGCGGCCTCGCACGCCTTACACAAAAGAAGCGCTACGATACGAGCGTCGT
CATCAAAAGCCTCCACCCACTCATCCGCCTGCTCCTACAGCTGCTCCTCGTCCAGACACTACAGAAGTAT
TCGGCCGGCGAGAAGCAAATTCGTCGCCGATCACCGATTTTATCCAGTCGTTTTGTGCGAGCATTCAAGA
CGAAAGCTGCAGTTCAACTGACGAGCCAAACTTTGAATTCAAAAATGATATTACTGAACGATTATGGTTA
AAGCCTTTTGATATTGTGCCTTCGCCTCAAATTTTATCCGATTCGAAGAAAACTAGTTCTCCAAGAAGGT
GCTGGGCCAAGAATTTTCGCCGATATTTAACCGATGGTATTCTTATTATTCAATTATTTACTTTATTCAA
TTGCGCTTCTTCATCTCATTTATCCAACACAATTCCTCCTTGTAAAAATTTTGGGTTTTTTGCGCAGCAT
AGCGACAATGTAACTGATCGTTGCACAGTTTGGTCTGATGACGTCATTCCTGAAATTTGCTCAGCTGGCA
CACAATCACGTATTAGAATATTAAAGCATGTGTTCCTTTTTCCAGAGTTACAACCGTTATCATTTTTTGA
AATATTCGCCGTCGGCTTGAGAAACACTGACACGTGGCAGTTGAATGCCGGCGAGAAGGGTAATGATTGC
ATTTCGGGAAGTATAAATCGGTGTACATCGTGTTTCCGGAGGATCTCAGGCACTCTTCGTAAGCTTAATG
AAGCCTATCGGTCTTTCGACACAACTCTTTCTCGTTTCGACTGCCTTCCAGCGGTGGACACTGCCTCCGC
AACAAGACCGTTCTCGCCGAACGCAACTTGTGATAATTGTAAAATATGGTATCGTAGATGGTTGTTGGTT
CAATCGCTTCAAATCTGGCAACGGCCTCCGTGTATTAACTGGTGCTACTATACTCAATTGGCATGCCCAC
ATCTCGCACCTGCAAAATTATGGGACTACGCAGGTCATCCGTCGTTTCAGTGTAGAGATATGGACATTGA
CAGTTGGCGCCACGAATGTGACTGCATCCATCCGTGTGATGTTCGTGGAATTGTAGCTCCAGGTGTTGCA
ATGGGCAACGCTCCTTCAGTTCAGCACGACTTTTTCGCGGCACAGATTCACTGTGAAACGCGGAAAAAGG
AGTGCCACAAGCGTTTCAAACAGATTCGGAAATCAAAACGGAGTGACACCAGCAGTAACATTGTTTTTTT
ATCAAGCGCATCACCAAAACGCCCAAAATTCCTGATTCTTTCATTGTTGTTTCTTCGATTTATGTTGTTG
TTATAGGGGGTACCATGGTATTGATATCTGAGCTCCGCATCGGCCGCTGTCATCAGATCGCCATCTCGCG
CCCGTGCCTCTGACTTCTAAGTCCAATTACTCTTCAACATCCCTACATGCTCTTTCTCCCTGTGCTCCCA
CCCCCTATTTTTGTTATTATCAAAAAACTTCTCTTAATTTCTTTGTTTTTTAGCTTCTTTTAAGTCACCT
CTAACAATGAAATTGTGTAGATTCAAAAATAGAATTAATTCGTAATAAAAAGTCGAAAAAAATTGTGCTC
CCTCCCCCCATTAATAATAATTCTATCCCAAAATCTACACAATGTTCTGTGTACACTTCTTATGTTTTTT
ACTTCTGATAAATTTTTTTGAAACATCATAGAAAAAACCGCACACAAAATACCTTATCATATGTTACGTT
TCAGTTTATGACCGCAATTTTTATTTCTTCGCACGTCTGGGCCTCTCATGACGTCAAATCATGCTCATCG
TGAAAAAGTTTTGGAGTATTTTTGGAATTTTTCAATCAAGTGAAAGTTTATGAAATTAATTTTCCTGCTT
TTGCTTTTTGGGGTTTCCCCTATTGTTTGTCAAGATTTCGAGGACGGCGTTTTTCTTGCTAAAATCACAA
GTATTGATGAGCACGATGCAAGAAAGATCGGAAGAAGGTTTGGGTTTGAGGCTCAGTGGAAGGTGAGTAG
AAGTTGATAATTTGAAAGTGGAGTAGTGTCTATGGGGTTTTTGCCTTAAATGACAGAATACATTCCCAAT
ATACCAAACATAACTGTTTCTACTAGTGGCCACGTGGGCCGTGCACCTTAAGCTTGGCACTGGCCGTCGT
TTTACAACGTCGTGACTGGGAAAACCCTGGCGTTACCCAACTTAATCGCCTTGCAGCACATCCCCCTTTC
GCCAGCTGGCGTAATAGCGAAGAGGCCCGCACCGATCGCCCTTCCCAACAGTTGCGCAGCCTGAATGGCG
AATGGCGCCTGATGCGGTATTTTCTCCTTACGCATCTGTGCGGTATTTCACACCGCATA
[142 nt withheld, positions 6500-6641]
C
[141 nt withheld, positions 6643-6783]
CCTTTGACGTTGGAGTCCACGTTCTTT
[37 nt withheld, positions 6811-6847]
ACCCTATCTCGGGCTATTCTTTTGATTTATAAGGGATTTTGCCGATTTCGGCCTATTGGTTAAAAAATGA
GCTGATTTAACAAAAATTTAACGCGAATTTTAACAAAATATTAACGTTTACAATTTTATGGTGCACTCTC
AGTACAATCTGCTCTGATGCCGCATAGTTAAGCCAGCCCCGACACCCGCCAACACCCGCTGACGCGCCCT
GACGGGCTTGTCTGCTCCCGGCATCCGCTTACAGACAAGCTGTGACCGTCTCCGGGAGCTGCATGTGTCA
GAGGTTTTCACCGTCATCACCGAAACGCGCGAGACGAAAGGGCCTCGTGATACGCCTATTTTTATAGGTT
AATGTCATGATAATAATGGTTTCTTAGACGTCAGGTGGCACTTTTCGGGGAAATGTGCGCGGAACCCCTA
TTTGTTTATTTTTCTAAATACATTCAAATATGTATCCGCTCATGAGACAATAACCCTGATAAATGCTTCA
ATAATATTGAAAAAGGAAGAGTATGAGTATTCAACATTTCCGTGTCGCCCTTATTCCCTTTTTTGCGGCA
TTTTGCCTTCCTGTTTTTGCTCACCCAGAAACGCTGGTGAAAGTAAAAGATGCTGAAGATCAGTTGGGTG
CACGAGTGGGTTACATCGAACTGGATCTCAACAGCGGTAAGATCCTTGAGAGTTTTCGCCCCGAAGAACG
TTTTCCAATGATGAGCACTTTTAAAGTTCTGCTATGTGGCGCGGTATTATCCCGTATTGACGCCGGGCAA
GAGCAACTCGGTCGCCGCATACACTATTCTCAGAATGACTTGGTTGAGTACTCACCAGTCACAGAAAAGC
ATCTTACGGATGGCATGACAGTAAGAGAATTATGCAGTGCTGCCATAACCATGAGTGATAACACTGCGGC
CAACTTACTTCTGACAACGATCGGAGGACCGAAGGAGCTAACCGCTTTTTTGCACAACATGGGGGATCAT
GTAACTCGCCTTGATCGTTGGGAACCGGAGCTGAATGAAGCCATACCAAACGACGAGCGTGACACCACGA
TGCCTGTAGCAATGGCAACAACGTTGCGCAAACTATTAACTGGCGAACTACTTACTCTAGCTTCCCGGCA
ACAATTAATAGACTGGATGGAGGCGGATAAAGTTGCAGGACCACTTCTGCGCTCGGCCCTTCCGGCTGGC
TGGTTTATTGCTGATAAATCTGGAGCCGGTGAGCGTGGGTCTCGCGGTATCATTGCAGCACTGGGGCCAG
ATGGTAAGCCCTCCCGTATCGTAGTTATCTACACGACGGGGAGTCAGGCAACTATGGATGAACGAAATAG
ACAGATCGCTGAGATAGGTGCCTCACTGATTAAGCATTGGTAACTGTCAGACCAAGTTTACTCATATATA
CTTTAGATTGATTTAAAACTTCATTTTTAATTTAAAAGGATCTAGGTGAAGATCCTTTTTGATAATCTCA
TGACCAAAATCCCTTAACGTGAGTTTTCGTTCCACTGAGCGTCAGACCCCGTAGAAAAGATCAAAGGATC
TTCTTGAGATCCTTTTTTTCTGCGCGTAATCTGCTGCTTGCAAACAAAAAAACCACCGCTACCAGCGGTG
GTTTGTTTGCCGGATCAAGAGCTACCAACTCTTTTTCCGAAGGTAACTGGCTTCAGCAGAGCGCAGATAC
CAAATACTGTTCTTCTAGTGTAGCCGTAGTTAGGCCACCACTTCAAGAACTCTGTAGCACCGCCTACATA
CCTCGCTCTGCTAATCCTGTTACCAGTGGCTGCTGCCAGTGGCGATAAGTCGTGTCTTACCGGGTTGGAC
TCAAGACGATAGTTACCGGATAAGGCGCAGCGGTCGGGCTGAACGGGGGGTTCGTGCACACAGCCCAGCT
TGGAGCGAAC
